>Addgene plasmid #177138 | pGEX4T3-GST-PolB(K206A/K244A/L301R/V303R/V306R) | addgene full sequence | sequence record 350664 | Addgene NGS Result
GGCATAAATATCTCACTCGCAATCAAATTCAGCCGATAGCGGAACGGGAAGGCGACTGGAGTGCCATGTC
CGGTTTTCAACAAACCATGCAAATGCTGAATGAGGGCATCGTTCCCACTGCGATGCTGGTTGCCAACGAT
CAGATGGCGCTGGGCGCAATGCGCGCCATTACCGAGTCCGGGCTGCGCGTTGGTGCGGATATCTCGGTAG
TGGGATACGACGATACCGAAGACAGCTCATGTTATATCCCGCCGTTAACCACCATCAAACAGGATTTTCG
CCTGCTGGGGCAAACCAGCGTGGACCGCTTGCTGCAACTCTCTCAGGGCCAGGCGGTGAAGGGCAATCAG
CTGTTGCCCGTCTCACTGGTGAAAAGAAAAACCACCCTGGCGCCCAATACGCAAACCGCCTCTCCCCGCG
CGTTGGCCGATTCATTAATGCAGCTGGCACGACAGGTTTCCCGACTGGAAAGCGGGCAGTGAGCGCAACG
CAATTAATGTAAGTTAGCTCACTCATTAGGCACCCCAGGCTTTACACTTTATGCTTCCGGCTCGTATGTT
GTGTGGAATTGTGAGCGGATAACAATTTCACACAGGAAACAGCTATGACCATGATTACGGATTCACTGGC
CGTCGTTTTACAACGTCGTGACTGGGAAAACCCTGGCGTTACCCAACTTAATCGCCTTGCAGCACATCCC
CCTTTCGCCAGCTGGCGTAATAGCGAAGAGGCCCGCACCGATCGCCCTTCCCAACAGTTGCGCAGCCTGA
ATGGCGAATGGCGCTTTGCCTGGTTTCCGGCACCAGAAGCGGTGCCGGAAAGCTGGCTGGAGTGCGATCT
TCCTGAGGCCGATACTGTCGTCGTCCCCTCAAACTGGCAGATGCACGGTTACGATGCGCCCATCTACACC
AACGTGACCTATCCCATTACGGTCAATCCGCCGTTTGTTCCCACGGAGAATCCGACGGGTTGTTACTCGC
TCACATTTAATGTTGATGAAAGCTGGCTACAGGAAGGCCAGACGCGAATTATTTTTGATGGCGTTGGAAT
TAGCTTATCGACTGCACGGTGCACCAATGCTTCTGGCGTCAGGCAGCCATCGGAAGCTGTGGTATGGCTG
TGCAGGTCGTAAATCACTGCATAATTCGTGTCGCTCAAGGCGCACTCCCGTTCTGGATAATGTTTTTTGC
GCCGACATCATAACGGTTCTGGCAAATATTCTGAAATGAGCTGTTGACAATTAATCATCGGCTCGTATAA
TGTGTGGAATTGTGAGCGGATAACAATTTCACACAGGAAACAGTATTCATGTCCCCTATACTAGGTTATT
GGAAAATTAAGGGCCTTGTGCAACCCACTCGACTTCTTTTGGAATATCTTGAAGAAAAATATGAAGAGCA
TTTGTATGAGCGCGATGAAGGTGATAAATGGCGAAACAAAAAGTTTGAATTGGGTTTGGAGTTTCCCAAT
CTTCCTTATTATATTGATGGTGATGTTAAATTAACACAGTCTATGGCCATCATACGTTATATAGCTGACA
AGCACAACATGTTGGGTGGTTGTCCAAAAGAGCGTGCAGAGATTTCAATGCTTGAAGGAGCGGTTTTGGA
TATTAGATACGGTGTTTCGAGAATTGCATATAGTAAAGACTTTGAAACTCTCAAAGTTGATTTTCTTAGC
AAGCTACCTGAAATGCTGAAAATGTTCGAAGATCGTTTATGTCATAAAACATATTTAAATGGTGATCATG
TAACCCATCCTGACTTCATGTTGTATGACGCTCTTGATGTTGTTTTATACATGGACCCAATGTGCCTGGA
TGCGTTCCCAAAATTAGTTTGTTTTAAAAAACGTATTGAAGCTATCCCACAAATTGATAAGTACTTGAAA
TCCAGCAAGTATATAGCATGGCCTTTGCAGGGCTGGCAAGCCACGTTTGGTGGTGGCGACCATCCTCCAA
AATCGGATCTGGTTCCGCGTGGATCCGAAAACCTGTATTTTCAGGGCTCGAATTCCCGGGTCGACATGAG
CAAACGGAAGGCGCCGCAGGAGACTCTCAACGGGGGAATCACCGACATGCTCACAGAACTCGCAAACTTT
GAGAAGAACGTGAGCCAAGCTATCCACAAGTACAATGCTTACAGAAAAGCAGCATCTGTTATAGCAAAAT
ACCCACACAAAATAAAGAGTGGAGCTGAAGCTAAGAAATTGCCTGGAGTAGGAACAAAAATTGCTGAAAA
GATTGATGAGTTTTTAGCAACTGGAAAATTACGTAAACTGGAAAAGATTCGGCAGGATGATACGAGTTCA
TCCATCAATTTCCTGACTCGAGTTAGTGGCATTGGTCCATCTGCTGCAAGGAAGTTTGTAGATGAAGGAA
TTAAAACACTAGAAGATCTCAGAAAAAATGAAGATAAATTGAACCATCATCAGCGAATTGGGCTGAAATA
TTTTGGGGACTTTGAAAAAAGAATTCCTCGTGAAGAGATGTTACAAATGCAAGATATTGTACTAAATGAA
GTTAAAAAAGTGGATTCTGAATACATTGCTACAGTCTGTGGCAGTTTCAGAAGAGGTGCAGAGTCCAGTG
GTGACATGGATGTTCTCCTGACCCATCCCAGCTTCACTTCAGAATCAACCGCACAGCCAAAACTGTTACA
TCAGGTTGTGGAGCAGTTACAAAAGGTTCATTTTATCACAGATACCCTGTCAAAGGGTGAGACAAAGTTC
ATGGGTGTTTGCCAGCTTCCCAGTGCAAATGATGAAAAAGAATATCCACACAGAAGAATTGATATCAGGT
TGATACCCAAAGATCAGTATTACTGTGGTGTTCTCTATTTCACTGGGAGTGATATTTTCAATAAGAATAT
GAGGGCTCATGCCCTAGAAAAGGGTTTCACAATCAATGAGTACACCATCCGTCCCCGGGGACGCACTGGA
CGTGCAGGAGAACCCCTGCCAGTGGATAGTGAAAAAGACATCTTTGATTACATCCAGTGGAAATACCGGG
AACCCAAGGACCGGAGCGAATGAGCGGCCGCATCGTGACTGACTGACGATCTGCCTCGCGCGTTTCGGTG
ATGACGGTGAAAACCTCTGACACATGCAGCTCCCGGAGACGGTCACAGCTTGTCTGTAAGCGGATGCCGG
GAGCAGACAAGCCCGTCAGGGCGCGTCAGCGGGTGTTGGCGGGTGTCGGGGCGCAGCCATGACCCAGTCA
CGTAGCGATAGCGGAGTGTATAATTCTTGAAGACGAAAGGGCCTCGTGATACGCCTATTTTTATAGGTTA
ATGTCATGATAATAATGGTTTCTTAGACGTCAGGTGGCACTTTTCGGGGAAATGTGCGCGGAACCCCTAT
TTGTTTATTTTTCTAAATACATTCAAATATGTATCCGCTCATGAGACAATAACCCTGATAAATGCTTCAA
TAATATTGAAAAAGGAAGAGTATGAGTATTCAACATTTCCGTGTCGCCCTTATTCCCTTTTTTGCGGCAT
TTTGCCTTCCTGTTTTTGCTCACCCAGAAACGCTGGTGAAAGTAAAAGATGCTGAAGATCAGTTGGGTGC
ACGAGTGGGTTACATCGAACTGGATCTCAACAGCGGTAAGATCCTTGAGAGTTTTCGCCCCGAAGAACGT
TTTCCAATGATGAGCACTTTTAAAGTTCTGCTATGTGGCGCGGTATTATCCCGTGTTGACGCCGGGCAAG
AGCAACTCGGTCGCCGCATACACTATTCTCAGAATGACTTGGTTGAGTACTCACCAGTCACAGAAAAGCA
TCTTACGGATGGCATGACAGTAAGAGAATTATGCAGTGCTGCCATAACCATGAGTGATAACACTGCGGCC
AACTTACTTCTGACAACGATCGGAGGACCGAAGGAGCTAACCGCTTTTTTGCACAACATGGGGGATCATG
TAACTCGCCTTGATCGTTGGGAACCGGAGCTGAATGAAGCCATACCAAACGACGAGCGTGACACCACGAT
GCCTGCAGCAATGGCAACAACGTTGCGCAAACTATTAACTGGCGAACTACTTACTCTAGCTTCCCGGCAA
CAATTAATAGACTGGATGGAGGCGGATAAAGTTGCAGGACCACTTCTGCGCTCGGCCCTTCCGGCTGGCT
GGTTTATTGCTGATAAATCTGGAGCCGGTGAGCGTGGGTCTCGCGGTATCATTGCAGCACTGGGGCCAGA
TGGTAAGCCCTCCCGTATCGTAGTTATCTACACGACGGGGAGTCAGGCAACTATGGATGAACGAAATAGA
CAGATCGCTGAGATAGGTGCCTCACTGATTAAGCATTGGTAACTGTCAGACCAAGTTTACTCATATATAC
TTTAGATTGATTTAAAACTTCATTTTTAATTTAAAAGGATCTAGGTGAAGATCCTTTTTGATAATCTCAT
GACCAAAATCCCTTAACGTGAGTTTTCGTTCCACTGAGCGTCAGACCCCGTAGAAAAGATCAAAGGATCT
TCTTGAGATCCTTTTTTTCTGCGCGTAATCTGCTGCTTGCAAACAAAAAAACCACCGCTACCAGCGGTGG
TTTGTTTGCCGGATCAAGAGCTACCAACTCTTTTTCCGAAGGTAACTGGCTTCAGCAGAGCGCAGATACC
AAATACTGTCCTTCTAGTGTAGCCGTAGTTAGGCCACCACTTCAAGAACTCTGTAGCACCGCCTACATAC
CTCGCTCTGCTAATCCTGTTACCAGTGGCTGCTGCCAGTGGCGATAAGTCGTGTCTTACCGGGTTGGACT
CAAGACGATAGTTACCGGATAAGGCGCAGCGGTCGGGCTGAACGGGGGGTTCGTGCACACAGCCCAGCTT
GGAGCGAACGACCTACACCGAACTGAGATACCTACAGCGTGAGCTATGAGAAAGCGCCACGCTTCCCGAA
GGGAGAAAGGCGGACAGGTATCCGGTAAGCGGCAGGGTCGGAACAGGAGAGCGCACGAGGGAGCTTCCAG
GGGGAAACGCCTGGTATCTTTATAGTCCTGTCGGGTTTCGCCACCTCTGACTTGAGCGTCGATTTTTGTG
ATGCTCGTCAGGGGGGCGGAGCCTATGGAAAAACGCCAGCAACGCGGCCTTTTTACGGTTCCTGGCCTTT
TGCTGGCCTTTTGCTCACATGTTCTTTCCTGCGTTATCCCCTGATTCTGTGGATAACCGTATTACCGCCT
TTGAGTGAGCTGATACCGCTCGCCGCAGCCGAACGACCGAGCGCAGCGAGTCAGTGAGCGAGGAAGCGGA
AGAGCGCCTGATGCGGTATTTTCTCCTTACGCATCTGTGCGGTATTTCACACCGCATAAATTCCGACACC
ATCGAATGGCGCAAAACCTTTCGCGGTATGGCATGATAGCGCCCGGAAGAGAGTCAATTCAGGGTGGTGA
ATGTGAAACCAGTAACGTTATACGATGTCGCAGAGTATGCCGGTGTCTCTTATCAGACCGTTTCCCGCGT
GGTGAACCAGGCCAGCCACGTTTCTGCGAAAACGCGGGAAAAAGTGGAAGCGGCGATGGCGGAGCTGAAT
TACATTCCCAACCGCGTGGCACAACAACTGGCGGGCAAACAGTCGTTGCTGATTGGCGTTGCCACCTCCA
GTCTGGCCCTGCACGCGCCGTCGCAAATTGTCGCGGCGATTAAATCTCGCGCCGATCAACTGGGTGCCAG
CGTGGTGGTGTCGATGGTAGAACGAAGCGGCGTCGAAGCCTGTAAAGCGGCGGTGCACAATCTTCTCGCG
CAACGCGTCAGTGGGCTGATCATTAACTATCCGCTGGATGACCAGGATGCCATTGCTGTGGAAGCTGCCT
GCACTAATGTTCCGGCGTTATTTCTTGATGTCTCTGACCAGACACCCATCAACAGTATTATTTTCTCCCA
TGAAGACGGTACGCGACTGGGCGTGGAGCATCTGGTCGCATTGGGTCACCAGCAAATCGCGCTGTTAGCG
GGCCCATTAAGTTCTGTCTCGGCGCGTCTGCGTCTGGCTGGCT
Features (pLannotate 1.2.2; 18 found; start..end, strand, type, name):
    495..516     +  protein_bind   CAP binding site: CAP binding activates transcription in the presence of cAMP. E. coli catabolite activator protein
    531..561     +  promoter       lac promoter: promoter for the E. coli lac operon
    569..585     +  protein_bind   lac operator: The lac repressor binds to the lac operator to inhibit transcription in E. coli. This inhibition can be relieved by adding lactose or isopropyl-β-D-thiogalactopyranoside (IPTG). lac repressor encoded by lacI
    605..778     +  CDS            lacZα: LacZα fragment of β-galactosidase; lacZ fragment
   1042..1158    -  CDS            yciV (fragment): RNAAM_ECOLI - Also known as trpH From Escherichia coli (strain K12).
   1234..1262    +  promoter       tac promoter: strong E. coli promoter; hybrid between the trp and lac UV5 promoters
   1270..1286    +  protein_bind   lac operator: The lac repressor binds to the lac operator to inhibit transcription in E. coli. This inhibition can be relieved by adding lactose or isopropyl-β-D-thiogalactopyranoside (IPTG). lac repressor encoded by lacI
   1309..1962    +  CDS            GST26_SCHJA: Experimental evidence at protein level: Swiss-Prot protein existence level 1. GST isoenzymes appear to play a central role in the parasite detoxification system. Other functions are also suspected including a role in increasing the solubility of haematin in the parasite gut. From Schistosoma japonicum (Blood fluke).
   1987..2007    +  CDS            TEV site: tobacco etch virus (TEV) protease recognition and cleavage site
   2026..3030    +  CDS            POLB: DPOLB_HUMAN - Experimental evidence at protein level: Swiss-Prot protein existence level 1. Repair polymerase that plays a key role in base-excision repair. Has 5'-deoxyribose-5-phosphate lyase (dRP lyase) activity that removes the 5' sugar phosphate and also acts as a DNA polymerase that adds one nucleotide to the 3' end of the arising single-nucleotide gap. Conducts 'gap-filling' DNA synthesis in a stepwise distributive fashion rather than in a processive fashion as for other DNA polymerases. From Homo sapiens (Human).
   3061..3100    +  CDS            rop (fragment): Rop protein, which maintains plasmids at low copy number; rop
   3202..3242    +  misc_feature   bom (fragment): basis of mobility region from pBR322
   3347..3451    +  promoter       AmpR promoter: bla
   3452..4312    +  CDS            AmpR: β-lactamase; bla; confers resistance to ampicillin, carbenicillin, and related antibiotics
   4483..5071    +  rep_origin     ori: high-copy-number ColE1/pMB1/pBR322/pUC origin of replication
   5257..5308    -  misc_feature   bom (fragment): basis of mobility region from pBR322
   5315..5392    +  promoter       lacI promoter: lacI
   5393..482     +  CDS            lacI (across the origin): lac repressor; lacI; The lac repressor binds to the lac operator to inhibit transcription in E. coli. This inhibition can be relieved by adding lactose or isopropyl-β-D-thiogalactopyranoside (IPTG).
