[The description below was written by a language model from this plasmid's Addgene catalogue record and pLannotate feature annotations shown in this document.]
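Description:
pGEX4T3-GST-PolB(K206A/K244A/L301R/V303R/V306R) is a 5,993 bp bacterial expression plasmid built on the pGEX4T3 backbone for producing a mutant form of human DNA polymerase beta (POLB) as a glutathione S-transferase fusion in E. coli. It replicates from a ColE1/pMB1-type origin and is selected with ampicillin through the β-lactamase gene (AmpR) and its own promoter. The backbone also carries lacI under its native promoter, along with remnants typical of pGEX vectors: a lac promoter/operator with a lacZα fragment and partial rop and bom sequences.

The expression cassette is driven by the tac promoter, a strong trp/lac hybrid, followed by a lac operator, so the plasmid-encoded lac repressor keeps transcription off until it is relieved by IPTG. The open reading frame begins with the Schistosoma japonicum 26 kDa GST, continues through a TEV protease recognition site, and then enters the roughly 1 kb POLB coding sequence, which was cloned between SalI and NotI. This arrangement allows the fusion to be captured by glutathione affinity and the GST tag to be removed by TEV cleavage, releasing the polymerase.

The insert carries five substitutions: K206A, K244A, L301R, V303R and V306R. The record does not explain what each mutation does. However, the associated publication concerns how interactions with XRCC1 and NQO1 regulate the stability and localization of polymerase beta under oxidative stress, which suggests use of the recombinant protein in studies of those questions. POLB itself is the gap-filling polymerase and dRP lyase of base-excision repair. The record points to cloning strains for propagation and a codon-supplemented BL21 derivative for protein expression.
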