Addgene plasmid #177138: pGEX4T3-GST-PolB(K206A/K244A/L301R/V303R/V306R)
Purpose: Bacterial vector for expression of an N-terminal GST fusion of PolB(K206A/K244A/L301R/V303R/V306R) with a TEV protease site located between the GST tag and PolB(K206A/K244A/L301R/V303R/V306R)
Depositing lab: Robert Sobol. Depositing organization: University of South Alabama, Mitchell Cancer Institute. Publication: Stability and sub-cellular localization of DNA polymerase beta is regulated by interactions with NQO1 and XRCC1 in response to oxidative stress. Fang Q, Andrews J, Sharma N, Wilk A, Clark J, Slyskova J, Koczor CA, Lans H, Prakash A, Sobol RW. Nucleic Acids Res. 2019 Jul 9;47(12):6269-6286. doi: 10.1093/nar/gkz293. PubMed 31287140.
Backbone
  Vector backbone: pGEX4T3
  Backbone manufacturer: Sigma
  Total vector size (bp): 5993
  Vector type: Bacterial Expression
Growth in bacteria
  Bacterial resistance: Ampicillin, 100 μg/mL
  Growth temperature: 37°C
  Growth strain: DH5alpha
  Growth instructions: use BL21-Codonplus-RP for protein expression
  Copy number: Unknown
Gene/Insert
  Gene/Insert name: PolB
  Species: H. sapiens (human)
  Insert size (bp): 1008
  Entrez Gene: POLB
  Promoter: Tac
  Tag / fusion protein: GST (N terminal on insert)
  Cloning method: Restriction Enzyme; 5′ cloning site SalI (unknown if destroyed); 3′ cloning site NotI (unknown if destroyed)
  Sequencing primers: 5′ TCCCGGGTCGACATGAGCAAACGGAAGGCGCCG; 3′ CACGATGCGGCCGCTCATTCGCTCCGGTCCTTGGG
Terms and licenses: Academic/Nonprofit Terms; Industry Terms: Not Available to Industry
How to cite: pGEX4T3-GST-PolB(K206A/K244A/L301R/V303R/V306R) was a gift from Robert Sobol (Addgene plasmid # 177138 ; http://n2t.net/addgene:177138 ; RRID:Addgene_177138)
